Addgene plasmid #32065: pBabe EGFR Del2
Depositing lab: Matthew Meyerson. Depositing organization: Dana-Farber Cancer Institute. Publication: Allele-dependent variation in the relative cellular potency of distinct EGFR inhibitors. Yuza Y, Glatt KA, Jiang J, Greulich H, Minami Y, Woo MS, Shimamura T, Shapiro G, Lee JC, Ji H, Feng W, Chen TH, Yanagisawa H, Wong KK, Meyerson M. Cancer Biol Ther. 2007 May . 6(5):661-7. 10.4161/cbt.6.5.4003 PubMed 17495523.
Backbone
  Vector backbone: pBABEpuro
  Backbone size w/o insert (bp): 5169
  Vector type: Mammalian Expression, Retroviral
  Selectable markers: Puromycin
Growth in bacteria
  Bacterial resistance: Ampicillin, 100 μg/mL
  Growth temperature: 37°C
  Growth strain: DH5alpha
  Copy number: High Copy
Gene/Insert
  Gene/Insert name: EGFR
  Species: H. sapiens (human)
  Insert size (bp): 3600
  Mutation: Delete S752-I759
  Entrez Gene: EGFR (a.k.a. ERBB, ERBB1, ERRP, HER1, NISBD2, NNCIS, PIG61, mENA)
  Cloning method: Restriction Enzyme; 5′ cloning site SnaB1 (destroyed during cloning); 3′ cloning site SnaB1 (destroyed during cloning)
  Sequencing primers: 5′ pBABE 5'
Terms and licenses: Academic/Nonprofit Terms; Industry Terms: Not Available to Industry
How to cite: pBabe EGFR Del2 was a gift from Matthew Meyerson (Addgene plasmid # 32065 ; http://n2t.net/addgene:32065 ; RRID:Addgene_32065)
