[The description below was written by a language model from this plasmid's Addgene catalogue record and the feature table of its GenBank file.]
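Description:
pBabe EGFR Del2 is a retroviral mammalian expression plasmid built on the pBABEpuro backbone (about 5.2 kb without insert) and carrying a roughly 3.6 kb human EGFR cDNA. The receptor sequence bears an in-frame deletion removing residues S752 through I759, which lies in the kinase domain region where exon 19 deletions associated with lung cancer occur. The insert was placed into the SnaBI site of the vector, and both flanking sites were destroyed during cloning, so the fragment cannot be released again with that enzyme. The plasmid is maintained in E. coli at high copy number under ampicillin selection, and cells that have taken up the construct can be selected with puromycin.

The record does not list the regulatory elements individually. In pBABE-type vectors generally, the insert is transcribed from the Moloney murine leukaemia virus long terminal repeat, the packaging signal allows the genomic transcript to be encapsidated when the plasmid is introduced into a packaging cell line, and the puromycin resistance gene is driven by a separate internal promoter. The resulting virus integrates the cassette stably into dividing target cells. The associated publication concerns allele-dependent differences in the cellular potency of distinct EGFR inhibitors, so the construct is suited to generating stable cell lines expressing this deletion mutant for comparison with other EGFR alleles in drug sensitivity or transformation studies. The sequence file held for this plasmid is only a 911 bp partial read with no annotated features, so it neither confirms nor adds to the catalogue description.
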