LOCUS       Exported 911 bp ds-DNA linear SYN 13-JUN-2021
DEFINITION  synthetic linear DNA
ACCESSION   .
VERSION     .
KEYWORDS    pBabe EGFR Del2
SOURCE      synthetic DNA construct
  ORGANISM  synthetic DNA construct
REFERENCE   1 (bases 1 to 911)
  AUTHORS   Yuza Y, Glatt KA, Jiang J, Greulich H, Minami Y, Woo MS, Shimamura
            T, Shapiro G, Lee JC, Ji H, Feng W, Chen TH, Yanagisawa H, Wong KK,
            Meyerson M
  TITLE     Allele-dependent variation in the relative cellular potency of
            distinct EGFR inhibitors.
  JOURNAL   Cancer Biol Ther. 2007 May . 6(5):661-7.
  PUBMED    17495523
REFERENCE   2 (bases 1 to 911)
  AUTHORS   .
  TITLE     Direct Submission
  JOURNAL   Exported Jun 13, 2021 from SnapGene Server 1.1.58
            http://www.snapgene.com
FEATURES             Location/Qualifiers
     source          1..911
                     /organism="synthetic DNA construct"
                     /mol_type="other DNA"
ORIGIN
        1 gcgaattcct acatctcatg ctccaataaa ttcactgctt tgtggcgcga cccttaggta
       61 ttctgcattt tcagctgtgg agcccttaaa gatgccattt ggcttggctt ccttgggaaa
      121 gaagtcctgc tggtagtcag ggttgtccag gctaatttgg tggctgcctt tctgggccca
      181 gtgggcaggg ctgtcgaatg tgctgttgac acaggtgggc tggacagtgt tgagatactc
      241 ggggttgccc actgcagtgc tgtgggggtc ctggtagtgt gggtctctgc tgggcgcggg
      301 gttcagaggc tgattgtgat agacaggatt ctgcacagag ccagcgggcc ttttgggaac
      361 ggactggttt atgtattcag gcactgggag gaaggtgtcg tctatgctgt cctcagtcaa
      421 ggcgcctgtg gggtctgagc tgtatcgctg caagaagctg tcttccttga tgggacagct
      481 ttgcagccca tttctatcaa tgcaagccac ggtggaattg ttgctggttg cactcagaga
      541 gctcaggagg ggagtccgtg acgtggaggg gctgctgaag aagccctgct gtgggatgag
      601 gtactcgtcg gcatccacca cgtcgtccat gtcttcttca tccatcaggg cacggtagaa
      661 gttggagtct gtaggacttg gcaaatgcat tctttcatcc ccctgaatga caaggtagcg
      721 ctgggggtct cgggccattt tggagaattc gatgatcaac tcacggaact ttgggcgact
      781 atctgcgtct atcatccagc acttgaccat gatcatgtag acatcgatgg tacatatggg
      841 tggctgaggg aggcgttctc ctttctccag gatggaggag atctcgctgg cagggattcc
      901 gtctatgctg a
//
