>Addgene plasmid #32065 | pBabe EGFR Del2 | addgene partial sequence | sequence record 37728 | hEGFR-Fwd2 5'-GCCTCTTACACCCAGTGGAG-3'
GACTTGAAGGAACTGAATTCAAAAGATCAAAGTGCTGGGCTCCGGTGCGTTCGGCACGGTGTATAAGGGA
CTCTGGATCCCAGAAGGTGAGAAAGTTAAAATTCCCGTCGCTATCAAGGAATTAAGAGAAGCAACACTCG
ATGAAGCCTACGTGATGGCCAGCGTGGACAACCCCCACGTGTGCCGCCTGCTGGGCATCTGCCTCACCTC
CACCGTGCAACTCATCACGCAGCTCATGCCCTTCGGCTGCCTCCTGGACTATGTCCGGGAACACAAAGAC
AATATTGGCTCCCAGTACCTGCTCAACTGGTGTGTGCAGATCGCAAAGGGCATGAACTACTTGGAGGACC
GTCGCTTGGTGCACCGCGACCTGGCAGCCAGGAACGTACTGGTGAAAACACCGCAGCATGTCAAGATCAC
AGATTTTGGGCTGGCCAAACTGCTGGGTGCGGAAGAGAAAGAATACCATGCAGAAGGAGGCAAAGTGCCT
ATCAAGTGGATGGCATTGGAATCAATTTTACACAGAATCTATACCCACCAGAGTGATGTCTGGAGCTACG
GGGTGACCGTTTGGGAGTTGATGACCTTTGGATCCAAGCCATATGACGGAATCCCTGCCAGCGAGATCTC
CTCCATCCTGGAGAAAGGAGAACGCCTCCCTCAGCCACCCATATGTACCATCGATGTCTACATGATCATG
GTCAAGTGCTGGATGATAGACGCAGATAGTCGCCCAAAGTTCCGTGAGTTGATCATCGAATTCTCCAAAA
TGGCCCGAGACCCCCAGCGCTACCTTGTCATTCAGGGGGATGAAAGAATGCATTTGCCAAGTCCTACAGA
CTCCAACTTCTACCGTGCCCTGAT
